>Addgene plasmid #134341 | pCMV-T7-AcrIIC3-NLS(SV40) (KAC209) | addgene full sequence | sequence record 267372 | Addgene NGS Result
GACATTGATTATTGACTAGTTATTAATAGTAATCAATTACGGGGTCATTAGTTCATAGCCCATATATGGA
GTTCCGCGTTACATAACTTACGGTAAATGGCCCGCCTGGCTGACCGCCCAACGACCCCCGCCCATTGACG
TCAATAATGACGTATGTTCCCATAGTAACGCCAATAGGGACTTTCCATTGACGTCAATGGGTGGAGTATT
TACGGTAAACTGCCCACTTGGCAGTACATCAAGTGTATCATATGCCAAGTACGCCCCCTATTGACGTCAA
TGACGGTAAATGGCCCGCCTGGCATTATGCCCAGTACATGACCTTATGGGACTTTCCTACTTGGCAGTAC
ATCTACGTATTAGTCATCGCTATTACCATGGTGATGCGGTTTTGGCAGTACATCAATGGGCGTGGATAGC
GGTTTGACTCACGGGGATTTCCAAGTCTCCACCCCATTGACGTCAATGGGAGTTTGTTTTGGCACCAAAA
TCAACGGGACTTTCCAAAATGTCGTAACAACTCCGCCCCATTGACGCAAATGGGCGGTAGGCGTGTACGG
TGGGAGGTCTATATAAGCAGAGCTGGTTTAGTGAACCGTCAGATCCGCTAGAGATCCGCGGCCGCTAATA
CGACTCACTATAGGGAGAGCCGCCACCATGGGCTTCAAGAGAGCCATCATCTTCACCAGCTTCAACGGCT
TCGAGAAGGTGAGCAGAACCGAGAAGAGAAGACTGGCCAAGATCATCAACGCCAGAGTGAGCATCATCGA
CGAGTACCTGAGAGCCAAGGACACCAACGCCAGCCTGGACGGCCAGTACAGAGCCTTCCTGTTCAACGAC
GAGAGCCCCGCCATGACCGAGTTCCTGGCCAAGCTGAAGGCCTTCGCCGAGAGCTGCACCGGCATCAGCA
TCGACGCCTGGGAGATCGAGGAGAGCGAGTACGTGAGACTGCCCGTGGAGAGAAGAGACTTCCTGGCCGC
CGCCAACGGCAAGGAGATCTTCAAGATCGGATCCGGCGGTGGAGGCAGTGGGCCCAAGAAGAAGAGGAAA
GTCTGACCGGTCATCATCACCATCACCATTGAGTTTAAACCCGCTGATCAGCCTCGACTGTGCCTTCTAG
TTGCCAGCCATCTGTTGTTTGCCCCTCCCCCGTGCCTTCCTTGACCCTGGAAGGTGCCACTCCCACTGTC
CTTTCCTAATAAAATGAGGAAATTGCATCGCATTGTCTGAGTAGGTGTCATTCTATTCTGGGGGGTGGGG
TGGGGCAGGACAGCAAGGGGGAGGATTGGGAAGACAATAGCAGGCATGCTGGGGATGCGGTGGGCTCTAT
GGCTTCTGAGGCGGAAAGAACCAGCTGGGGCTCGATACCGTCGACCTCTAGCTAGAGCTTGGCGTAATCA
TGGTCATAGCTGTTTCCTGTGTGAAATTGTTATCCGCTCACAATTCCACACAACATACGAGCCGGAAGCA
TAAAGTGTAAAGCCTAGGGTGCCTAATGAGTGAGCTAACTCACATTAATTGCGTTGCGCTCACTGCCCGC
TTTCCAGTCGGGAAACCTGTCGTGCCAGCTGCATTAATGAATCGGCCAACGCGCGGGGAGAGGCGGTTTG
CGTATTGGGCGCTCTTCCGCTTCCTCGCTCACTGACTCGCTGCGCTCGGTCGTTCGGCTGCGGCGAGCGG
TATCAGCTCACTCAAAGGCGGTAATACGGTTATCCACAGAATCAGGGGATAACGCAGGAAAGAACATGTG
AGCAAAAGGCCAGCAAAAGGCCAGGAACCGTAAAAAGGCCGCGTTGCTGGCGTTTTTCCATAGGCTCCGC
CCCCCTGACGAGCATCACAAAAATCGACGCTCAAGTCAGAGGTGGCGAAACCCGACAGGACTATAAAGAT
ACCAGGCGTTTCCCCCTGGAAGCTCCCTCGTGCGCTCTCCTGTTCCGACCCTGCCGCTTACCGGATACCT
GTCCGCCTTTCTCCCTTCGGGAAGCGTGGCGCTTTCTCATAGCTCACGCTGTAGGTATCTCAGTTCGGTG
TAGGTCGTTCGCTCCAAGCTGGGCTGTGTGCACGAACCCCCCGTTCAGCCCGACCGCTGCGCCTTATCCG
GTAACTATCGTCTTGAGTCCAACCCGGTAAGACACGACTTATCGCCACTGGCAGCAGCCACTGGTAACAG
GATTAGCAGAGCGAGGTATGTAGGCGGTGCTACAGAGTTCTTGAAGTGGTGGCCTAACTACGGCTACACT
AGAAGAACAGTATTTGGTATCTGCGCTCTGCTGAAGCCAGTTACCTTCGGAAAAAGAGTTGGTAGCTCTT
GATCCGGCAAACAAACCACCGCTGGTAGCGGTGGTTTTTTTGTTTGCAAGCAGCAGATTACGCGCAGAAA
AAAAGGATCTCAAGAAGATCCTTTGATCTTTTCTACGGGGTCTGACGCTCAGTGGAACGAAAACTCACGT
TAAGGGATTTTGGTCATGAGATTATCAAAAAGGATCTTCACCTAGATCCTTTTAAATTAAAAATGAAGTT
TTAAATCAATCTAAAGTATATATGAGTAAACTTGGTCTGACAGTTACCAATGCTTAATCAGTGAGGCACC
TATCTCAGCGATCTGTCTATTTCGTTCATCCATAGTTGCCTGACTCCCCGTCGTGTAGATAACTACGATA
CGGGAGGGCTTACCATCTGGCCCCAGTGCTGCAATGATACCGCGAGACCCACGCTCACCGGCTCCAGATT
TATCAGCAATAAACCAGCCAGCCGGAAGGGCCGAGCGCAGAAGTGGTCCTGCAACTTTATCCGCCTCCAT
CCAGTCTATTAATTGTTGCCGGGAAGCTAGAGTAAGTAGTTCGCCAGTTAATAGTTTGCGCAACGTTGTT
GCCATTGCTACAGGCATCGTGGTGTCACGCTCGTCGTTTGGTATGGCTTCATTCAGCTCCGGTTCCCAAC
GATCAAGGCGAGTTACATGATCCCCCATGTTGTGCAAAAAAGCGGTTAGCTCCTTCGGTCCTCCGATCGT
TGTCAGAAGTAAGTTGGCCGCAGTGTTATCACTCATGGTTATGGCAGCACTGCATAATTCTCTTACTGTC
ATGCCATCCGTAAGATGCTTTTCTGTGACTGGTGAGTACTCAACCAAGTCATTCTGAGAATAGTGTATGC
GGCGACCGAGTTGCTCTTGCCCGGCGTCAATACGGGATAATACCGCGCCACATAGCAGAACTTTAAAAGT
GCTCATCATTGGAAAACGTTCTTCGGGGCGAAAACTCTCAAGGATCTTACCGCTGTTGAGATCCAGTTCG
ATGTAACCCACTCGTGCACCCAACTGATCTTCAGCATCTTTTACTTTCACCAGCGTTTCTGGGTGAGCAA
AAACAGGAAGGCAAAATGCCGCAAAAAAGGGAATAAGGGCGACACGGAAATGTTGAATACTCATACTCTT
CCTTTTTCAATATTATTGAAGCATTTATCAGGGTTATTGTCTCATGAGCGGATACATATTTGAATGTATT
TAGAAAAATAAACAAATAGGGGTTCCGCGCACATTTCCCCGAAAAGTGCCACCTGACGTCGACGGATCGG
GAGATCGATCTCCCGATCCCCTAGGGTCGACTCTCAGTACAATCTGCTCTGATGCCGCATAGTTAAGCCA
GTATCTGCTCCCTGCTTGTGTGTTGGAGGTCGCTGAGTAGTGCGCGAGCAAAATTTAAGCTACAACAAGG
CAAGGCTTGACCGACAATTGCATGAAGAATCTGCTTAGGGTTAGGCGTTTTGCGCTGCTTCGCGATGTAC
GGGCCAGATATACGCGTT
Features (pLannotate 1.2.2; 14 found; start..end, strand, type, name):
      1..380     +  enhancer       CMV enhancer: human cytomegalovirus immediate early enhancer
    381..584     +  promoter       CMV promoter: human cytomegalovirus (CMV) immediate early promoter
    626..644     +  promoter       T7 promoter: promoter for bacteriophage T7 RNA polymerase
   1108..1332    +  polyA_signal   bGH poly(A) signal: bovine growth hormone polyadenylation signal
   1336..1357    +  promoter       SV40 promoter (fragment): SV40 enhancer and early promoter
   1362..1378    +  misc_feature   MCS (fragment): pBluescript multiple cloning site
   1427..1443    -  protein_bind   lac operator: The lac repressor binds to the lac operator to inhibit transcription in E. coli. This inhibition can be relieved by adding lactose or isopropyl-β-D-thiogalactopyranoside (IPTG). lac repressor encoded by lacI
   1451..1481    -  promoter       lac promoter: promoter for the E. coli lac operon
   1496..1517    -  protein_bind   CAP binding site: CAP binding activates transcription in the presence of cAMP. E. coli catabolite activator protein
   1530..1622    -  CDS            lacI (fragment): lac repressor; lacI; The lac repressor binds to the lac operator to inhibit transcription in E. coli. This inhibition can be relieved by adding lactose or isopropyl-β-D-thiogalactopyranoside (IPTG).
   1805..2393    -  rep_origin     ori: high-copy-number ColE1/pMB1/pBR322/pUC origin of replication
   2564..3424    -  CDS            AmpR: β-lactamase; bla; confers resistance to ampicillin, carbenicillin, and related antibiotics
   3425..3529    -  promoter       AmpR promoter: bla
   3600..3644    -  misc_feature   bom (fragment): basis of mobility region from pBR322
