[The description below was written by a language model from this plasmid's Addgene catalogue record and pLannotate feature annotations shown in this document.]
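Description:
pCMV-T7-AcrIIC3-NLS(SV40) (KAC209) is a small (about 3.8 kb) mammalian expression plasmid built on the JDS246 backbone. It is designed to produce the anti-CRISPR protein AcrIIC3 from a synthetic, human codon-optimized open reading frame. It is propagated in E. coli through a high-copy ColE1/pUC-type origin and selected with ampicillin via the β-lactamase gene and its native promoter. No mammalian selection marker is annotated, so the plasmid appears suited to transient transfection rather than stable line generation.

The expression cassette starts with the human cytomegalovirus immediate early enhancer and promoter, followed directly by a bacteriophage T7 promoter. The same insert can therefore be transcribed by RNA polymerase II in mammalian cells or by T7 RNA polymerase, for example for in vitro transcription. The AcrIIC3 coding sequence itself was not recognised by the automated annotation. It presumably occupies the unannotated interval between the T7 promoter and the bovine growth hormone polyadenylation signal, which terminates and stabilises the transcript. According to the catalogue entry, the protein carries a C-terminal SV40 nuclear localization signal, which directs the inhibitor to the nucleus where Cas9 acts on genomic DNA. The remaining annotated elements are short backbone remnants with no evident role in the design: an SV40 promoter fragment, an MCS fragment, the lac promoter/operator and CAP site, a lacI fragment and a bom fragment.

AcrIIC3 belongs to the anti-CRISPR family that inhibits type II-C Cas9 enzymes. The plasmid was deposited with a study of broad-spectrum anti-CRISPR proteins, consistent with use in co-expressing the inhibitor with Cas9 nucleases to test suppression of genome editing in human cells.
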