Addgene plasmid #134341: pCMV-T7-AcrIIC3-NLS(SV40) (KAC209)
Purpose: CMV and T7 promoter expression plasmid for human codon optimized AcrIIC3 with C-terminal NLS (SV40)
Depositing lab: Joseph Bondy-Denomy & Benjamin Kleinstiver. Depositing organization: Massachusetts General Hospital. Publication: Broad-spectrum anti-CRISPR proteins facilitate horizontal gene transfer. Mahendra C, Christie KA, Osuna BA, Pinilla-Redondo R, Kleinstiver BP, Bondy-Denomy J. Nat Microbiol. 2020 Apr;5(4):620-629. doi: 10.1038/s41564-020-0692-2. Epub 2020 Mar 26. PubMed 32218510.
Backbone
  Vector backbone: JDS246 (Addgene plasmid #43861)
  Vector type: Mammalian Expression
Growth in bacteria
  Bacterial resistance: Ampicillin, 100 μg/mL
  Growth temperature: 37°C
  Growth strain: DH5alpha
  Copy number: High Copy
Gene/Insert
  Gene/Insert name: human codon optimized AcrIIC3 (alt name: KAC209)
  Species: Synthetic
  Promoter: CMV and T7
  Tag / fusion protein: NLS(SV40) (C terminal on insert)
  Cloning method: Gibson Cloning
  Sequencing primers: 5′ oBK6928-CCAAGTCTCCACCCCATTGACG; 3′ n/a
Terms and licenses: Academic/Nonprofit Terms; Industry Terms: Not Available to Industry
How to cite: pCMV-T7-AcrIIC3-NLS(SV40) (KAC209) was a gift from Joseph Bondy-Denomy & Benjamin Kleinstiver (Addgene plasmid # 134341 ; http://n2t.net/addgene:134341 ; RRID:Addgene_134341)
